Addgene plasmid #133016: pET14b-dabAB2 D353A
Purpose: pET14b carrying the dabA2 gene (Uniprot: D0KWS7) with a D353A mutation fused to a c-terminal strep tag and the dabB2 gene (Uniprot: D0KWS8) with a c-terminal sfGFP V206K fusion and 6xHis tag
Depositing lab: David Savage. Depositing organization: University of California, Berkeley. Publication: DABs are inorganic carbon pumps found throughout prokaryotic phyla. Desmarais JJ, Flamholz AI, Blikstad C, Dugan EJ, Laughlin TG, Oltrogge LM, Chen AW, Wetmore K, Diamond S, Wang JY, Savage DF. Nat Microbiol. 2019 Aug 12. pii: 10.1038/s41564-019-0520-8. doi: 10.1038/s41564-019-0520-8. PubMed 31406332.
Backbone
  Vector backbone: pET14b
  Backbone size w/o insert (bp): 4607
  Total vector size (bp): 9560
  Vector type: Bacterial Expression
Growth in bacteria
  Bacterial resistance: Ampicillin, 100 μg/mL
  Growth temperature: 37°C
  Growth strain: DH5alpha
  Copy number: Unknown
Gene/Insert 1
  Gene/Insert name: dabB2
  Species: Halothiobacillus neapolitanus c2
  Insert size (bp): 1653
  GenBank ID: WP_012823111.1
  Promoter: t7
  Tag / fusion protein: sfGFP (C terminal on insert); 6xHis (C terminal on insert)
  Cloning method: Unknown
  Sequencing primers: 5′ TAATACGACTCACTATAGGG
Gene/Insert 2
  Gene/Insert name: dabA2
  Species: Halothiobacillus neapolitanus c2
  Insert size (bp): 2481
  Mutation: D353A
  GenBank ID: WP_012823110.1
  Promoter: t7
  Tag / fusion protein: StrepII tag (C terminal on insert)
  Cloning method: Unknown
  Sequencing primers: 5′ Caaaggcacacaccatttacc
Terms and licenses: Academic/Nonprofit Terms; Industry Terms: Not Available to Industry
How to cite: pET14b-dabAB2 D353A was a gift from David Savage (Addgene plasmid # 133016 ; http://n2t.net/addgene:133016 ; RRID:Addgene_133016)
