[The description below was written by a language model from this plasmid's Addgene catalogue record and pLannotate feature annotations shown in this document.]
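Description:
pET14b-dabAB2 D353A is a 9,560 bp bacterial expression plasmid built on the pET14b backbone for T7 RNA polymerase-driven production of the two-subunit DAB2 complex from Halothiobacillus neapolitanus c2. It is maintained in E. coli through a ColE1/pMB1-type origin accompanied by the pBR322 bom site and the rop gene, and it is selected with ampicillin through the TEM beta-lactamase (bla) gene and its own promoter. The two fragments of the tetracycline resistance gene flanking the expression cassette, along with the tet promoter, are non-functional remnants of the pBR322-derived backbone, interrupted by the cloning region.

The feature table shows a single T7 promoter followed by the phage T7 gene 10 ribosome binding site, and a T7 terminator roughly 5 kb downstream. Superfolder GFP lies in the first half of this interval, which is consistent with dabB2 coming first as a C-terminal sfGFP (V206K) and 6xHis fusion, followed by dabA2 carrying the D353A substitution and a C-terminal StrepII tag. The dab genes themselves are not annotated in the table, so this order and any operon-like arrangement are inferred rather than stated. The short "SET1" hit just before the terminator is probably backbone sequence derived from T7 gene 10 rather than a deliberate solubility tag.

The orthogonal His and Strep tags would allow co-purification of the two subunits, and the GFP fusion offers a fluorescent readout of DabB2 expression. The associated publication describes DABs as inorganic carbon pumps, so this construct presumably serves as a point-mutant variant for comparison with wild-type DabA2. The record does not state the functional role of residue D353.
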