Features (pLannotate 1.2.2; 14 found; start..end, strand, type, name):
    336..1236    -  CDS            TcR (fragment): tetracycline efflux protein; tet; confers resistance to tetracycline
   1258..1276    +  promoter       T7 promoter: promoter for bacteriophage T7 RNA polymerase
   1308..1330    +  RBS            RBS: efficient ribosome binding site from bacteriophage T7 gene 10 (Olins and Rangwala, 1989)
   3005..3715    +  CDS            Superfolder GFP: Superfolder GFP is a basic (constitutively fluorescent) green fluorescent protein published in 2005, derived from Aequorea victoria. It is reported to be a very rapidly-maturing weak dimer.
   6304..6353    +  CDS            SET1 (fragment): solubility-enhancement tag derived from T7 phage gene 10B
   6361..6408    +  terminator     T7 terminator: transcription terminator for bacteriophage T7 RNA polymerase
   6434..6726    -  CDS            TcR (fragment): tetracycline efflux protein; tet; confers resistance to tetracycline
   6774..6802    -  promoter       tet promoter: E. coli promoter for tetracycline efflux protein gene
   6915..7019    +  promoter       AmpR promoter: bla
   7020..7877    +  CDS            bla: BLAT_ECOLX - Experimental evidence at protein level: Swiss-Prot protein existence level 1. TEM-type are the most prevalent beta-lactamases in enterobacteria; they hydrolyze the beta-lactam bond in susceptible beta-lactam antibiotics, thus conferring resistance to penicillins and cephalosporins. TEM-3 and TEM-4 are capable of hydrolyzing cefotaxime and ceftazidime. TEM-5 is capable of hydrolyzing ceftazidime. TEM-6 is capable of hydrolyzing ceftazidime and aztreonam. TEM-8/CAZ-2, TEM- 16/CAZ-7 and TEM-24/CAZ-6 are markedly active against ceftazidime. IRT- 4 shows resistance to beta-lactamase in
   8051..8639    +  rep_origin     ori: high-copy-number ColE1/pMB1/pBR322/pUC origin of replication
   8825..8964    -  misc_feature   bom: basis of mobility region from pBR322
   9066..9257    -  CDS            rop: Rop protein, which maintains plasmids at low copy number; rop
   9274..94      +  CDS            YPB1_ECOLX (across the origin): Protein predicted: Swiss-Prot protein existence level 4. From Escherichia coli.
>Addgene plasmid #133016 | pET14b-dabAB2 D353A | addgene full sequence | sequence record 262984 | Addgene NGS Result
GAAACCGAAGACCATTCATGTTGTTGCTCAGGTCGCAGACGTTTTGCAGCAGCAGTCGCTTCACGTTCGC
TCGCGTATCGGTGATTCATTCTGCTAACCAGTAAGGCAACCCCGCCAGCCTAGCCGGGTCCTCAACGACA
GGAGCACGATCATGCGCACCCGTGGCCAGGACCCAACGCTGCCCGAGATGCGCCGCGTGCGGCTGCTGGA
GATGGCGGACGCGATGGATATGTTCTGCCAAGGGTTGGTTTGCGCATTCACAGTTCTCCGCAAGAATTGA
TTGGCTCCAATTCTTGGAGTGGTGAATCCGTTAGCGAGGTGCCGCCGGCTTCCATTCAGGTCGAGGTGGC
CCGGCTCCATGCACCGCGACGCAACGCGGGGAGGCAGACAAGGTATAGGGCGGCGCCTACAATCCATGCC
AACCCGTTCCATGTGCTCGCCGAGGCGGCATAAATCGCCGTGACGATCAGCGGTCCAATGATCGAAGTTA
GGCTGGTAAGAGCCGCGAGCGATCCTTGAAGCTGTCCCTGATGGTCGTCATCTACCTGCCTGGACAGCAT
GGCCTGCAACGCGGGCATCCCGATGCCGCCGGAAGCGAGAAGAATCATAATGGGGAAGGCCATCCAGCCT
CGCGTCGCGAACGCCAGCAAGACGTAGCCCAGCGCGTCGGCCGCCATGCCGGCGATAATGGCCTGCTTCT
CGCCGAAACGTTTGGTGGCGGGACCAGTGACGAAGGCTTGAGCGAGGGCGTGCAAGATTCCGAATACCGC
AAGCGACAGGCCGATCATCGTCGCGCTCCAGCGAAAGCGGTCCTCGCCGAAAATGACCCAGAGCGCTGCC
GGCACCTGTCCTACGAGTTGCATGATAAAGAAGACAGTCATAAGTGCGGCGACGATAGTCATGCCCCGCG
CCCACCGGAAGGAGCTGACTGGGTTGAAGGCTCTCAAGGGCATCGGTCGACGCTCTCCCTTATGCGACTC
CTGCATTAGGAAGCAGCCCAGTAGTAGGTTGAGGCCGTTGAGCACCGCCGCCGCAAGGAATGGTGCATGC
AAGGAGATGGCGCCCAACAGTCCCCCGGCCACGGGGCCTGCCACCATACCCACGCCGAAACAAGCGCTCA
TGAGCCCGAAGTGGCGAGCCCGATCTTCCCCATCGGTGATGTCGGCGATATAGGCGCCAGCAACCGCACC
TGTGGCGCCGGTGATGCCGGCCACGATGCGTCCGGCGTAGAGGATCGAGATCTCGATCCCGCGAAATTAA
TACGACTCACTATAGGGACACCACAACGGTTTCCCTCTAGAAATAATTTTGTTTAACTTTAAGAAGGAGA
TATACCATGTCCATGACTATAGAGTTCAGCCACACAACCGGTCTTCTCCTGCTGGCCATGCCCGCACTGC
TCCTTATGGCCGCTGTAATCAAACCCAAGCAAGGTGCTGCTTATGCGCGCGCTTATCGGCAACGGGTTCA
ATGGACCAGTTTTGCGGCCTTTGGCCTGGCCCTGCTCGCTGTCGTCAGTTTTCTATTTGCAAGGCAACAG
AATCTGATGCTCGGTGCCGGTAGCCTCCCTGCCGGATTGGGATTATTGGCGCTTTCAATTCAAGTCAATG
GCCTGACTCTGGTGCTGGCAAGTCTGGTTAGTTTTGTGCTTAGCGTGATTGCCCGCTACAGCGTGCAGTA
TCTCGATGGTGATCCCCAGCAGGCCCGCTTTTTCCGCTTGCTGGCGGTCACCGGCGGATTTTTCCTGTTG
GTCGTCATATCAGGCAATTTGGGATTATTCACCCTCGCCATCATTGCGACCGGTTTTGGTTTGCATCGAC
TGCTTTCTTTTTATGCCGATCGGCCGCGCGCGATCATGGCCACACATAAAAAATCAATTTTCAGCCGGAC
TGCCGACGCCCTTTTGCTCGCGGCCACCGTCTTGATCGGTCATCAAATCGGTAGTTTGGAGTTCAGCCAA
ATCAGCGCCTATGTTCATGCGCAAGACCACCTATCCATTGCGTTGCACGTGGCTGCTTGGCTGATCGTGC
TGGCCGCCATCCTTAAAAGCGCGCAATTTCCGTTTCATGGCTGGCTGATTCAGGTCATGGAAGCACCCAC
GCCGGTTTCCGCGCTCATGCACGCCGGTGTCGTTTACAGCGGGGCAATCATTGTGCTGCGCACCAGCGAA
TTATTGGCCGCCGACGGTACCGCCCTGTTGCTTCTGGCCCTGATTGGTTTGATGACCTTGGCTATCGGCT
CGTTGGTCATGCTGACCCAATCGGCGATCAAATCATCACTGGCCTGGTCTACCGCCGCTCAGCTCGGCTT
CATGATGCTCGAACTGGGTTTGGGGTTGTTTGGCTTGGCCTTGCTGCACTTGGTTGGCCACTCGCTCTAC
AAGGCCCATGCGTTCTTGTCCTCGGGCAGCATGACCGATCACCTGCGTCAGGCCAAAGTGCTCAAAAACC
GCCCAATCTCTGTTGTGGCCTGGTTTACCACGGTGATTGTGAGCGGCTTGTTCACCCTCGGTATCGCGGC
GGCGATGGGTTTATCGATCGATCAGGAGCCGATGTTGCCCGCCGTGCTGACCATCATCGCCTTGGCGACC
GCTCAGTTGATGCTCAAGGCATTGAGCCATGGCACATGGCGTGAAATTCTGGTCGCCGCAGGCGCGGCAA
TCGCCATGACCGGCGTGTATGTCTTCCTGCATGAGGTGTTCATCACAGGCTTTGCCGACACGCTGGCCGC
GACACCGCAACGTGCGCCGCTGCTCGATCTGCTGTTGATGGCGATCACGATCATAACCTTCCTGTTTGTT
GCCTGGCTTCAAGGCCCCGGCAAAACCTTGATGAGCCCGGAGCGACAATTCGCCTTGTTTGTTCACCTCA
ATAACGGGCTGTATCTCGACCGCTGGGTCGAACGCTTGGCCTTCCGTTTCTGGCCGGAGAAAGTTGGCCG
CGCACCGAAAAAATCCTGCGCCGTGATTCCGCCTAACCCATCCGGTATCGAGCCGTCTGGTTCTTCTAAA
GGTGAAGAACTGTTCACCGGTGTTGTTCCGATCCTGGTTGAACTGGATGGTGATGTTAACGGCCACAAAT
TCTCTGTTCGTGGTGAAGGTGAAGGTGATGCAACCAACGGTAAACTGACCCTGAAATTCATCTGCACTAC
CGGTAAACTGCCGGTTCCATGGCCGACTCTGGTGACTACCCTGACCTATGGTGTTCAGTGTTTTTCTCGT
TACCCGGATCACATGAAGCAGCATGATTTCTTCAAATCTGCAATGCCGGAAGGTTATGTACAGGAGCGCA
CCATTTCTTTCAAAGACGATGGCACCTACAAAACCCGTGCAGAGGTTAAATTTGAAGGTGATACTCTGGT
GAACCGTATTGAACTGAAAGGCATTGATTTCAAAGAGGACGGCAACATCCTGGGCCACAAACTGGAATAT
AACTTCAACTCCCATAACGTTTACATCACCGCAGACAAACAGAAGAACGGTATCAAAGCTAACTTCAAAA
TTCGCCATAACGTTGAAGACGGTAGCGTACAGCTGGCGGACCACTACCAGCAGAACACTCCGATCGGTGA
TGGTCCGGTTCTGCTGCCGGATAACCACTACCTGTCCACCCAGTCTAAACTGTCCAAAGACCCGAACGAA
AAGCGCGACCACATGGTGCTGCTGGAGTTCGTTACTGCAGCAGGTATCACGCACGGCATGGATGAGCTCT
ACAAACACCATCATCATCATCATTAAATCCCTGCCACAAAGGCACACACCATTTACCCGAGGATTTCGAC
CATGACGACCCTGACATCATTACAACGCAGCGAAGCGCAACGAAACCACATTGTTGACCTGATTGACAAA
GCCTGCCTGCGCATCGCGCCCATCTGGCCACTGGATTCGTTTGTCGCCGTAAACCCCTATCTTGGTTTGA
TTGATCAACCCTTTGATACGGTGGGTCGGTATCTGGAACAAACCGTGGGCGAATCCCTATTTATGGATCA
CGGCTGGTTTGCCGACAAGATCGCCCAAGGGGAAATCACCGATGACGATTTGGCGCAGGCGGCGCAGCAA
CTGGACCCATCAATTAGCCTTGATACCATCAAGCAGCAACTGGCCGTCCATCGACAACCTGCACCCGCGC
TGCCTTTGGTCACAAACGAGCTCGATCGCCGCGACGCGCCGCCAGTATCTGAATTTGTCATCGAGCAAGT
CAGCCAGTTCATGGCCAACTACTATGATCGCGGGCAAGCCCTCTGGCACTTACCCAAAGAAGCCAGTGCC
AGTTTATTCGCCCAATGGCGCCGCTACACCTTGATTGACCGCAGCGCCAGCGCCGTCGGCTTAAAGCAGG
TTCGCCAACACTTGCTTGCCGTCCCAAGCGATGCCATTGATGCATTGTTCTGGGCGCTGGACCAGATCAA
TCTGCCCGAAAGTCGCCTGCCCGACTACCTGTTCACCTTATTAAAAACCATCGGTGGCTGGGCGAGCTGG
TGCCGCTATCTACACTTTCAAGCCGGTTTGCACGGCGAGTCGCAACACGATTTACGCGATTTGCTGATCA
TTCGCTTGGTCTGGGTTGCTTTGGTGATCAAAGAAACCAGCTCGGCTGGACGGCAACAATGGCGCGCGAA
GCTAAACGATTGGTTTGATCCGGCCAAATTGGTCGCAAGCCCTTCGGCGACAGCTACTGCTTCGACTAAG
GCTCAATCCAGCCGGATCGATGAAATCCTGCTGGCGGCCGCCGAGCAGGCGTTTCGACGCCGGATCAATG
CCGGCTTGAACCGCCAGCCTGCCGATGCACCCGATCAGCAAGCCGAACGCCCGACTGTTCAGGCCGCGTT
TTGCATTGCGGTGCGTTCCGAGGTGTTCCGCCGCCACCTCGAAGCCAGCAGCCCGGGGCTCGAAACCATC
GGTTTTGCCGGTTTTTTCGGCCTGCCGATTGATTATTGCCGCATGGGCGAATCAGAGGCTCGGCTACAAA
ACCCGGTGCTCATCAACCCCGCCTACCGTGCGCAGGAGACGGGCGATCCGGCCATTGCCCAACATCGCCA
TGCCCGACAAAGCCGAGGGGCCATCTGGAAGCAATTCAAACTTTCCGCCGCCTCGTGCTTCACCTTTGTC
GAATCCGCAGGCTTGAGCTACGTGCCGCGTTTGCTGGCCGATTCACTGGGTTGGCATCGCTCATCGCTGC
CGCCTGATGCCCCCGGGCTTACCCCTGAGGAGCGTGCGCGTTTGCATCCCCAATTGGTCAAACTCGATGG
CGGCGCACTATCGACGCAGGAAAAAGTCGATCTGGCCGAAAAAGTACTCCGCGGGCTGGGGTTAACGCAC
ACCTTTGCGCCCATCGTCCTGCTCGCCGGACACGGCAGCTCCACCACCAACAACCCGCATCGCGCGGGGT
TGGATTGCGGTGCCTGCGCCGGTCAGGCAGGCGATGTGAATGCTCGCGTCGCGGTGCAGTTGCTCAATGA
GGCCGCCGTGCGACTGGGGCTGATCGAACGGGGTATTGCCATCCCGCGTGACACCCGGTTCGTGGCCGCC
CTGCACGACACCACCACAGACCACATCGAACTACTGGATTTGGATCAATCAGGCATCGAGAGTGATCAAT
TGTCATCCTTGACCCAGGCGCTCAAACAAGCCGGTGAGCTCACTCGTCTGGAGCGTTTGGTGACGCTTGA
GGCCCAAGTCGATACCGTTGATGCCGAAAAACAGGCCACGTTCCGAGGGCGAGACTGGTCGCAAGTACGG
CCGGAATGGGGGCTAGCCGGCAATGCTGCCTTCATCGCCGCACCCCGCTGGCGCACGCGCGGGTTGGATC
TTGGCGGCCGCGCCTTCCTGCATGATTACGATTGGCGACACGATAAGGAGTTTGGCGTTTTGAACGTCAT
CATGACCGCGCCCTTGATCGTCGCAAACTGGATCAACCTGCAATACTACGGCTCCACGGTCGATAATCTG
CATCAAGGGGCGGGCAATAAAGTGCTGCATAATGTGGTCGGCGGCACCGTCGGGGTGATTGAAGGCAATG
GCGGCGACCTGCGAGTTGGTCTTGCCATGCAATCGCTGCACGATGGTGAACAGTGGCGGCACGAACCGCT
GCGGCTCTCGGCGTACATTGAGGCGCCCATTGCAGAAATCGATAAAATTATTGCCGGTCACGACATGCTG
AACGCGTTAATCAACAACCGCTGGATGCACATCCTGCATATCGATGACAACGGCATCCCGCATCGCCGTC
ATGCCCACGGTGACTGGCGACCGGAACCGATCTCTGGTTCTTGGAGTCATCCCCAGTTCGAGAAATAAAT
CCGGCTGCTAACAAAGCCCGAAAGGAAGCTGAGTTGGCTGCTGCCACCGCTGAGCAATAACTAGCATAAC
CCCTTGGGGCCTCTAAACGGGTCTTGAGGGGTTTTTTGCTGAAAGGAGGAACTATATCCGGATATCCACA
GGACGGGTGTGGTCGCCATGATCGCGTAGTCGATAGTGGCTCCAAGTAGCGAAGCGAGCAGGACTGGGCG
GCGGCCAAAGCGGTCGGACAGTGCTCCGAGAACGGGTGCGCATAGAAATTGCATCAACGCATATAGCGCT
AGCAGCACGCCATAGTGACTGGCGATGCTGTCGGAATGGACGATATCCCGCAAGAGGCCCGGCAGTACCG
GCATAACCAAGCCTATGCCTACAGCATCCAGGGTGACGGTGCCGAGGATGACGATGAGCGCATTGTTAGA
TTTCATACACGGTGCCTGACTGCGTTAGCAATTTAACTGTGATAAACTACCGCATTAAAGCTTATCGATG
ATAAGCTGTCAAACATGAGAATTCTTGAAGACGAAAGGGCCTCGTGATACGCCTATTTTTATAGGTTAAT
GTCATGATAATAATGGTTTCTTAGACGTCAGGTGGCACTTTTCGGGGAAATGTGCGCGGAACCCCTATTT
GTTTATTTTTCTAAATACATTCAAATATGTATCCGCTCATGAGACAATAACCCTGATAAATGCTTCAATA
ATATTGAAAAAGGAAGAGTATGAGTATTCAACATTTCCGTGTCGCCCTTATTCCCTTTTTTGCGGCATTT
TGCCTTCCTGTTTTTGCTCACCCAGAAACGCTGGTGAAAGTAAAAGATGCTGAAGATCAGTTGGGTGCAC
GAGTGGGTTACATCGAACTGGATCTCAACAGCGGTAAGATCCTTGAGAGTTTTCGCCCCGAAGAACGTTT
TCCAATGATGAGCACTTTTAAAGTTCTGCTATGTGGCGCGGTATTATCCCGTGTTGACGCCGGGCAAGAG
CAACTCGGTCGCCGCATACACTATTCTCAGAATGACTTGGTTGAGTACTCACCAGTCACAGAAAAGCATC
TTACGGATGGCATGACAGTAAGAGAATTATGCAGTGCTGCCATAACCATGAGTGATAACACTGCGGCCAA
CTTACTTCTGACAACGATCGGAGGACCGAAGGAGCTAACCGCTTTTTTGCACAACATGGGGGATCATGTA
ACTCGCCTTGATCGTTGGGAACCGGAGCTGAATGAAGCCATACCAAACGACGAGCGTGACACCACGATGC
CTGCAGCAATGGCAACAACGTTGCGCAAACTATTAACTGGCGAACTACTTACTCTAGCTTCCCGGCAACA
ATTAATAGACTGGATGGAGGCGGATAAAGTTGCAGGACCACTTCTGCGCTCGGCCCTTCCGGCTGGCTGG
TTTATTGCTGATAAATCTGGAGCCGGTGAGCGTGGCTCTCGCGGTATCATTGCAGCACTGGGGCCAGATG
GTAAGCCCTCCCGTATCGTAGTTATCTACACGACGGGGAGTCAGGCAACTATGGATGAACGAAATAGACA
GATCGCTGAGATAGGTGCCTCACTGATTAAGCATTGGTAACTGTCAGACCAAGTTTACTCATATATACTT
TAGATTGATTTAAAACTTCATTTTTAATTTAAAAGGATCTAGGTGAAGATCCTTTTTGATAATCTCATGA
CCAAAATCCCTTAACGTGAGTTTTCGTTCCACTGAGCGTCAGACCCCGTAGAAAAGATCAAAGGATCTTC
TTGAGATCCTTTTTTTCTGCGCGTAATCTGCTGCTTGCAAACAAAAAAACCACCGCTACCAGCGGTGGTT
TGTTTGCCGGATCAAGAGCTACCAACTCTTTTTCCGAAGGTAACTGGCTTCAGCAGAGCGCAGATACCAA
ATACTGTCCTTCTAGTGTAGCCGTAGTTAGGCCACCACTTCAAGAACTCTGTAGCACCGCCTACATACCT
CGCTCTGCTAATCCTGTTACCAGTGGCTGCTGCCAGTGGCGATAAGTCGTGTCTTACCGGGTTGGACTCA
AGACGATAGTTACCGGATAAGGCGCAGCGGTCGGGCTGAACGGGGGGTTCGTGCACACAGCCCAGCTTGG
AGCGAACGACCTACACCGAACTGAGATACCTACAGCGTGAGCTATGAGAAAGCGCCACGCTTCCCGAAGG
GAGAAAGGCGGACAGGTATCCGGTAAGCGGCAGGGTCGGAACAGGAGAGCGCACGAGGGAGCTTCCAGGG
GGAAACGCCTGGTATCTTTATAGTCCTGTCGGGTTTCGCCACCTCTGACTTGAGCGTCGATTTTTGTGAT
GCTCGTCAGGGGGGCGGAGCCTATGGAAAAACGCCAGCAACGCGGCCTTTTTACGGTTCCTGGCCTTTTG
CTGGCCTTTTGCTCACATGTTCTTTCCTGCGTTATCCCCTGATTCTGTGGATAACCGTATTACCGCCTTT
GAGTGAGCTGATACCGCTCGCCGCAGCCGAACGACCGAGCGCAGCGAGTCAGTGAGCGAGGAAGCGGAAG
AGCGCCTGATGCGGTATTTTCTCCTTACGCATCTGTGCGGTATTTCACACCGCAATGGTGCACTCTCAGT
ACAATCTGCTCTGATGCCGCATAGTTAAGCCAGTATACACTCCGCTATCGCTACGTGACTGGGTCATGGC
TGCGCCCCGACACCCGCCAACACCCGCTGACGCGCCCTGACGGGCTTGTCTGCTCCCGGCATCCGCTTAC
AGACAAGCTGTGACCGCCTCCGGGAGCTGCATGTGTCAGAGGTTTTCACCGTCATCACCGAAACGCGCGA
GGCAGCTGCGGTAAAGCTCATCAGCGTGGTCGTGAAGCGATTCACAGATGTCTGCCTGTTCATCCGCGTC
CAGCTCGTTGAGTTTCTCCAGAAGCGTTAATGTCTGGCTTCTGATAAAGCGGGCCATGTTAAGGGCGGTT
TTTTCCTGTTTGGTCACTGATGCCTCCGTGTAAGGGGGATTTCTGTTCATGGGGGTAATGATACCGATGA
AACGAGAGAGGATGCTCACGATACGGGTTACTGATGATGAACATGCCCGGTTACTGGAACGTTGTGAGGG
TAAACAACTGGCGGTATGGATGCGGCGGGACCAGAGAAAAATCACTCAGGGTCAATGCCAGCGCTTCGTT
AATACAGATGTAGGTGTTCCACAGGGTAGCCAGCAGCATCCTGCGATGCAGATCCGGAACATAATGGTGC
AGGGCGCTGACTTCCGCGTTTCCAGACTTTACGAAACACG
